>Addgene plasmid #145383 | pGBW-m4046283 | depositor full sequence | sequence record 287560 | Full Sequence
GCGGCCGCCCCACACACCATAGCTTCAAAATGTTTCTACTCCTTTTTTACTCTTCCAGATTTTCTCGGAC
TCCGCGCATCGCCGTACCACTTCAAAACACCCAAGCACAGCATACTAAATTTCCCCTCTTTCTTCCTCTA
GGGTGTCGTTAATTACCCGTACTAAAGGTTTGGAAAAGAAAAAAGAGACCGCCTCGTTTCTTTTTCTTCG
TCGAAAAAGGCAATAAAAATTTTTATCACGTTTCTTTTTCTTGAAAATTTTTTTTTTTGATTTTTTTCTC
TTTCGATGACCTCCCATTGATATTTAAGTTAATAAACGGTCTTCAATTTCTCAAGTTTCAGTTTCATTTT
TCTTGTTCTATTACAACTTTTTTTACTTCTTGCTCATTAGAAAGAAAGCATAGCAATCTAATCTAAGTTT
TAATTACAAAATG
[918 nt withheld, positions 434-1351]
CTCGTGCCGAGAGGTTCTGATTATAAAGATCATGATGGTGATTATAAAGATCATGATATTGATTATAAAG
ATGATGATGATAAATAAACAGGCCCCTTTTCCTTTGTCGATATCATGTAATTAGTTATGTCACGCTTACA
TTCACGCCCTCCTCCCACATCCGCTCTAACCGAAAAGGAAGGAGTTAGACAACCTGAAGTCTAGGTCCCT
ATTTATTTTTTTTAATAGTTATGTTAGTATTAAGAACGTTATTTATATTTCAAATTTTTCTTTTTTTTCT
GTACAAAGCGGCCGCCGAACCACTAGTGCACTGCAGTACACGGTTTCCTTGAAATTTTTTTGATTCGGTA
ATCTCCGAACAGAAGGAAGAACGAAGGAAGGAGCACAGACTTAGATTGGTATATATACGCATATGTAGTG
TTGAAGAAACATGAAATTGCCCAGTATTCTTAACCCAACTGCACAGAACAAAAACGTGCAGGAAACGAAG
ATAAATCATGTCGAAAGCTACATATAAGGAACGTGCTGCTACTCATCCTAGTCCTGTTGCTGCCAAGCTA
TTTAATATCATGCACGAAAAGCAAACAAACTTGTGTGCTTCATTGGATGTTCGTACCACCAAGGAATTAC
TGGAGTTAGTTGAAGCATTAGGTCCCAAAATTTGTTTACTAAAAACACATGTGGATATCTTGACTGATTT
TTCCATGGAGGGCACAGTTAAGCCGCTAAAGGCATTATCCGCCAAGTACAATTTTTTACTCTTCGAGGAC
AGAAAATTTGCTGACATTGGTAATACAGTCAAATTGCAGTACTCTGCGGGTGTATACAGAATAGCAGAAT
GGGCAGACATTACGAATGCACACGGTGTGGTGGGCCCAGGTATTGTTAGCGGTTTGAAGCAGGCGGCAGA
AGAAGTAACAAAGGAACCTAGAGGCCTTTTGATGTTAGCAGAATTGTCATGCAAGGGCTCCCTATCTACT
GGAGAATATACTAAGGGTACTGTTGACATTGCGAAGAGCGACAAAGATTTTGTTATCGGCTTTATTGCTC
AAAGAGACATGGGTGGAAGAGATGAAGGTTACGATTGGTTGATTATGACACCCGGTGTGGGTTTAGATGA
CAAGGGAGATGCATTGGGTCAACAGTATAGAACCGTGGATGATGTGGTTTCTACAGGATCTGACATTATT
ATTGTTGGAAGAGGACTATTTGCAAAGGGAAGGGATGCTAAGGTAGAGGGTGAACGTTACAGAAAAGCAG
GCTGGGAAGCATATTTGAGAAGATGCGGCCAGCAAAACTAAAAAACTGTATTATAAGTAAATGCATGTAT
ACTAAACTCACAAATTAGAGCTTCAATTTAATTATATCAGTTATTACCCGAGTAACGAAGCATCTGTGCT
TCATTTTGTAGAACAAAAATGCAACGCGAGAGCGCTAATTTTTCAAACAAAGAATCTGAGCTGCATTTTT
ACAGAACAGAAATGCAACGCGAAAGCGCTATTTTACCAACGAAGAATCTGTGCTTCATTTTTGTAAAACA
AAAATGCAACGCGAGAGCGCTAATTTTTCAAACAAAGAATCTGAGCTGCATTTTTACAGAACAGAAATGC
AACGCGAGAGCGCTATTTTACCAACAAAGAATCTATACTTCTTTTTTGTTCTACAAAAATGCATCCCGAG
AGCGCTATTTTTCTAACAAAGCATCTTAGATTACTTTTTTTCTCCTTTGTGCGCTCTATAATGCAGTCTC
TTGATAACTTTTTGCACTGTAGGTCCGTTAAGGTTAGAAGAAGGCTACTTTGGTGTCTATTTTCTCTTCC
ATAAAAAAAGCCTGACTCCACTTCCCGCGTTTACTGATTACTAGCGAAGCTGCGGGTGCATTTTTTCAAG
ATAAAGGCATCCCCGATTATATTCTATACCGATGTGGATTGCGCATACTTTGTGAACAGAAAGTGATAGC
GTTGATGATTCTTCATTGGTCAGAAAATTATGAACGGTTTCTTCTATTTTGTCTCTATATACTACGTATA
GGAAATGTTTACATTTTCGTATTGTTTTCGATTCACTCTATGAATAGTTCTTACTACAATTTTTTTGTCT
AAAGAGTAATACTAGAGATAAACATAAAAAATGTAGAGGTCGAGTTTAGATGCAAGTTCAAGGAGCGAAA
GGTGGATGGGTAGGTTATATAGGGATATAGCACAGAGATATATAGCAAAGAGATACTTTTGAGCAATGTT
TGTGGAAGCGGTATTCGCAATATTTTAGTAGCTCGTTACAGTCCGGTGCGTTTTTGGTTTTTTGAAAGTG
CGTCATCAGAGCGCTTTTGGTTTTCAAAAGCGCTCTGAAGTTCCTATACTTTCTAGCTAGAGAATAGGAA
CTTCCCGAGCGGCCGCGTGTTACAAGCTTGACTCCAGCGTAACTGGACTGCAATCAACTCACTGGCTCAC
CTTCACGGGTGGGCCTTTCTTCGGTAGAAAATCAAAGGATCTTCTTGAGATCCTTTTTTTCTGCGCGTAA
TCTGCTGCTTGCAAACAAAAAAACCACCGCTACCAGCGGTGGTTTGTTTGCCGGATCAAGAGCTACCAAC
TCTTTTTCCGAGGTAACTGGCTTCAGCAGAGCGCAGATACCAAATACTGTTCTTCTAGTGTAGCCGTAGT
TAGGCCACCACTTCAAGAACTCTGTAGCACCGCCTACATACCTCGCTCTGCTAATCCTGTTACCAGTGGC
TGCTGCCAGTGGCGATAAGTCGTGTCTTACCGGGTTGGACTCAAGACGATAGTTACCGGATAAGGCGCAG
CGGTCGGGCTGAACGGGGGGTTCGTGCACACAGCCCAGCTTGGAGCGAACGACCTACACCGAACTGAGAT
ACCTACAGCGTGAGCTATGAGAAAGCGCCACGCTTCCCGAAGGGAGAAAGGCGGACAGGTATCCGGTAAG
CGGCAGGGTCGGAACAGGAGAGCGCACGAGGGAGCTTCCAGGGGTAAACGCCTGGTATCTTTATAGTCCT
GTCGGGTTTCGCCACCTCTGACTTGAGCATCGATTTTTGTGATGCTCGTCAGGGGGGCGGAGCCTATGGA
AAAACGCCAGCAACGCAGAAAGGCCCACCCGAAGGTGAGCCAGGTGATTACATTTGGGCCCTCATCAGAG
GTTTTCACCGTCATCACCGAAACGCGCGAGGCAGCTGCGGTAAAGCTCATCAGCGTGGTCGTGAAGCGAT
TCACAGATGTCTGCCTGTTCATCCGCGTCCAGCTCGTTGAGTTTCTCCAGAAGCGTTAATGTCTGGCTTC
TGATAAAGCGGGCCATGTTAAGGGCGGTTTTTTCCTGTTTGGTCACTTACCAATGCTTAATCAGTGAGGC
ACCTATCTCAGCGATCTGTCTATTTCGTTCATCCATAGTTGCCTGACTCCCCGTCGTGTAGATAACTACG
ATGCGGGAGGGCTTACCATCTGGCCCCAGTGCTGCAATGATACCGCGAGACCCACGCTCACCGGCTCCAG
ATTTATCAGCAATAAACCAGCCAGCCGGGAGGGCCGAGCGCAGAAGTGATCCTGCAACTTTATCCGCCTC
CATCCAGTCTATTAATTGTTGCCGGGAAGCTAGAGTAAGTAGTTCGCCAGTTAATAGTTTGCGCAACGTT
GTTGCCATTGCTACAGGCATCGTGGTGTCACGCTCGTCGTTTGGTATGGCTTCATTCAGCTCCGGTTCCC
AACGATCAAGGCGAGTTACATGATCCCCCATGTTGTGCAAAAAAGCGGTTAGCTCCTTCGGTCCTCCGAT
CGTTGCCAGAAGTAAGTTGGCCGCAGTGTTATCACTCATGGTTATGGCAGCACTGCATAATTCTCTTACT
GTCATGCCATCCGTGAGATGCTTTTCTGTGACTGGTGAGTACTCAACCAAGTCATTCTGAGAATAGTGTA
TGCGGCGACCGAGTTGCTCTTGCCCGGCGTCAATACGGGATAATACCGCGCCACATAGCAGAACTTTAAA
AGTGCTCATCATTGGAAAACGTTCTTCGGGGCGTAAACTCTCAAGGATCTTACCGCTGTTGAGATCCAGT
TCGATGTAACCCACTCGTGCACCCAACTGATCTTCAGCATCTTTTACTTTCACCAGCGTTTCTGGGTGAG
CAAAAACAGGAAGGCAAAATGCCGCAAAAAAGGGAATAAGGGCGACACGGAAATGTTGAATACTCATTTT
AGCTTCCTTAGCTCCTGAAAATCTCGATAACTCAAAAAATACGCCCGGTAGTGATCTTATTTCATTATGG
TGAAAGTTGGAACCTCTTACGTGCCGATCAAGTCAAAAGCCTCCGGTCGGAGGCTTTTGACTTTCTGCTA
TGGAGGTCAGGTATGATTTAAATGGTCAGTTAGA
Features (pLannotate 1.2.2; 14 found; start..end, strand, type, name):
     10..417     +  promoter       TEF1 promoter: S. cerevisiae TEF1; promoter for EF-1α
    434..1351    +  CDS            R1A_SARS2 (fragment) (sequence withheld): Experimental evidence at protein level: Swiss-Prot protein existence level 1. [Non-structural protein 10]: Plays a pivotal role in viral transcription by stimulating both nsp14 3'-5' exoribonuclease and nsp16 2'-O-methyltransferase activities. Therefore plays an essential role in viral mRNAs cap methylation. From Severe acute respiratory syndrome coronavirus 2 (2019-nCoV) (SARS-CoV-2).
   1369..1386    +  CDS            3xFLAG (fragment): three tandem FLAG® epitope tags, followed by an enterokinase cleavage site
   1464..1636    +  terminator     CYC1 terminator (fragment): S. cerevisiae CYC1; transcription terminator for CYC1
   1672..1848    +  promoter       URA3 promoter (fragment): S. cerevisiae URA3
   1849..2652    +  CDS            URA3: orotidine-5'-phosphate decarboxylase, required for uracil biosynthesis; S. cerevisiae URA3; yeast auxotrophic marker, counterselectable with 5-fluoroorotic acid (5-FOA)
   2735..3717    -  rep_origin     2μ ori: yeast 2μ plasmid origin of replication
   3795..3824    +  terminator     T3Te terminator: phage T3 early transcription terminator
   3846..4433    +  rep_origin     ori: high-copy-number ColE1/pMB1/pBR322/pUC origin of replication
   4445..4472    -  terminator     T7Te terminator: phage T7 early transcription terminator
   4496..4687    -  CDS            rop: Rop protein, which maintains plasmids at low copy number; rop
   4688..5548    -  CDS            AmpR: β-lactamase; bla; confers resistance to ampicillin, carbenicillin, and related antibiotics
   5549..5651    -  promoter       cat promoter: promoter of the E. coli cat gene encoding chloramphenicol acetyltransferase
   5652..5683    -  terminator     tonB terminator: bidirectional E. coli tonB-P14 transcription terminator
