[The description below was written by a language model from this plasmid's Addgene catalogue record and pLannotate feature annotations shown in this document.]
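Description:
pGBW-m4046283 is an episomal yeast expression plasmid carrying a synthetic gene for the SARS-CoV-2 3C-like proteinase (the main protease, a mature cleavage product of the ORF1ab polyprotein), recoded for Saccharomyces cerevisiae codon usage. It is a shuttle vector. In E. coli it replicates from a high-copy ColE1/pUC-type origin and is selected with ampicillin through a β-lactamase gene that the annotation places downstream of a cat promoter. In yeast it is maintained by the 2μ origin and selected by uracil prototrophy through URA3, a marker that can also be counterselected with 5-FOA. Short phage and bacterial terminators (T3Te, T7Te, tonB) flank the bacterial modules, presumably insulating them from read-through transcription. The table also calls a short rop coding segment next to AmpR, although the catalogue lists the plasmid as high copy.

The expression cassette places the roughly 0.9 kb protease coding sequence under the constitutive TEF1 promoter, with the CYC1 terminator downstream. The automated annotation matches this insert to a fragment of the SARS-CoV-2 replicase polyprotein 1a. The nsp10 function quoted in that hit is generic text for the polyprotein entry and does not describe the insert itself. According to the catalogue, the backbone supplies a C-terminal thrombin cleavage site followed by a 3xFLAG epitope, allowing immunodetection or affinity capture and subsequent tag removal. The feature table detects only a partial 3xFLAG match just after the coding sequence. The full sequence is 5,725 nt, somewhat larger than the sum of the listed backbone and insert sizes. The insert was made by gene synthesis, and the record gives the purpose simply as yeast expression of the viral protease.
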