Addgene plasmid #145383: pGBW-m4046283
Purpose: Yeast Expression plasmid for SARS-CoV-2 3C-like proteinase
Depositing lab: Ginkgo Bioworks & Benjie Chen. Depositing organization: Ginkgo Bioworks.
Backbone
  Vector backbone: AmpR; 2u URA3
  Backbone size w/o insert (bp): 4078
  Vector type: Yeast Expression
  Selectable markers: URA3
Growth in bacteria
  Bacterial resistance: Ampicillin, 100 μg/mL
  Growth temperature: 37°C
  Growth strain: DH5alpha
  Copy number: High Copy
Gene/Insert
  Gene/Insert name: SARS-CoV-2 3C-like proteinase
  Species: S. cerevisiae (budding yeast); Severe acute respiratory syndrome coronavirus 2
  Insert size (bp): 917
  Mutation: Saccharomyces cerevisiae recode 1
  Entrez Gene: ORF1ab (a.k.a. GU280_gp01)
  Promoter: pTEF1
  Tag / fusion protein: Cleavable thrombin;3xFLAG (C terminal on backbone)
  Cloning method: Unknown
Resource information
  A portion of this plasmid was derived from a plasmid made by: GinkgoBioworks
Depositor comments: NCBI Reference Sequence: YP_009725301.1. Created by gene synthesis with Not1 site.
How to cite: pGBW-m4046283 was a gift from Ginkgo Bioworks & Benjie Chen (Addgene plasmid # 145383 ; http://n2t.net/addgene:145383 ; RRID:Addgene_145383)
